>Addgene plasmid #47360 | HLH Clock Pas 1-401 VenN L57E/L113E/W284A | addgene partial sequence | sequence record 69390 | SV40pA-rev
GTTAACAACAACAATTGCATTCATTTTATGTTTCAGGTTCAGGGGGAGGTGTGGGAGGTTTTTTAAAGCA
AGTAAAACCTCTACAAATGTGGTATGGCTGATTATGATCAGTTATCTAGATCCGGTGGATCCCGAATCTT
GGCTTTTGTCTCCGGACTTGTACAGCTCGGCGGTGATATAGACGTTGTGGCTGTTGTAGTTGTACTCCAG
CTTGTGCCCCAGGATGTTGCCGTCCTCCTTGAAGTCGATGCCCTTCAGCTCGATGCGGTTCACCAGGGTG
TCGCCCTCGAACTTCACCTCGGCGCGGGTCTTGTAGTTGCCGTCGTCCTTGAAGAAGATGGTGCGCTCCT
GGACGTAGCCTTCGGGCATGGCGGACTTGAAGAAGTCGTGCTGCTTCATGTGGTCGGGGTAGCGGGCGAA
GCACTGCAGGCCGTAGCCCAGGGTGGTCACGAGGGTGGGCCAGGGCACGGGCAGCTTGCCGGTGGTGCAG
ATCAGCTTCAGGGTCAGCTTGCCGTAGGTGGCATCGCCCTCGCCCTCGCCGGACACGCTGAACTTGTGGC
CGTTTACGTCGCCGTCCAGCTCGACCAGGATGGGCACCACCCCGGTGAACAGCTCCTCGCCCTTGCTCAC
CATGGTGGCGACCGGAGCAGCTGTCTCAGGAAGAGACTCTTCAATGCCAAGTTCTCGCCGTCTTTCAGCC
CTAACTTCTGCATAACTTACTACAGTGTGAGTACAAACAATGAACTCTGGCCTTGAATTCCACTGATGGT
AAGTAATATAATAATGAGTCTGAAGCCATATCCACTGCTGGCCTTTGGTCAGGAATCTATAGTAACACGA
TTTGCCTTTTCCATATTGCATTAA
