>Addgene plasmid #47360 | HLH Clock Pas 1-401 VenN L57E/L113E/W284A | addgene partial sequence | sequence record 70418 | EGFP-N 5'-CGTCGCCGTCCAGCTCGACCAG-3'
CCATGGTGGCGACCGGAGCAGCTGTCTCAGGAAGAGACTCTTCAATGCCAAGTTCTCGCCGTCTTTCAGC
CCTAACTTCTGCATAACTTACTACAGTGTGAGTACAAACAATGAACTCTGGCCTTGAATTCCACTGATGG
TAAGTAATATAATAATGAGTCTGAAGCCATATCCACTGCTGGCCTTTGGTCAGGAATCTATAGTAACACG
ATTTGCCTTTTCCATATTGCATTAAGTGCTCGTGACATTTTGCCAGATTTTCTAGGTCATCCACATGATA
GTAATCATAGCCTGATGTTCCCAAGACTTCAAATGGCAAATAGCCTATTATTGGTGGTGCCCTGTGATCT
AAAAATAGAAACTTCGCTTCTAAACTGTGTCTAGATGTAAACTCTTCATTTGGTTCTTCAACAGTACACA
TTTCCTTGATGAACTGAGGTGTAGCTAATCTGACAGTAGCTACAAAACAAACTCTATCTTCATAAGAAGG
CCTATGTGTGCGTTGTATAGTTCCTTCAAAACCATTGTGTGTTGAAGTTGATACACTGGTTAAAGATTTA
AAATTTCCTATAAATCTCACATATTCATAGGTGGATGGCTCCTTTGGGTCTATTGTTCCTCGAAGCATGT
GACAACAGAATTCTAACTGATTTTTTGATTTTAAGTACTCAGGGGTTAATGAGTCACTTTCCAGCAGATG
AGTAGAGAGTATCTTATAAACCTCTGAATGTTCTCCCTCTGGGATAAAATTAAATATACTTTGATCCACA
AGATCAGATGGTAAATGTTCAAGTAACGAAGTTACACTCTCAGATACATATATTATACTTCCATCTGTCA
TGATCGCTAAAAAAAAACCATCAAGAGCCTCTAACATCTCCTGTGTAAACTCTTCATTACTAAGGAATGT
GGGTTTCCAGTCCTGTCGAATCTCACTAGCATCTGACTGTGCAGTGGTCTCTTTATGTTTGCGCAAAAAA
TCAATGCTCTT
