>Addgene plasmid #47360 | HLH Clock Pas 1-401 VenN L57E/L113E/W284A | addgene partial sequence | sequence record 71579 | CMV-F 5'-CGCAAATGGGCGGTAGGCGTG-3'
TGACCGTCAGATCCGCTAGCATGGTGTTTACCGTAAGCTGTAGTAAAATGAGCTCAATTGTTGACAGAGA
TGACAGTAGTATTTTTGATGGATTGGTGGAAGAAGATGACAAGGACAAAGCAAAAAGAGTATCTAGAAAC
AAATCAGAAAAGAAACGTAGAGATCAGTTCAATGTCCTCATTAAGGAGGAGGGGTCTATGCTTCCTGGTA
ACGCGAGAAAGATGGACAAGTCTACTGTTCTACAGAAGAGCATTGATTTTTTGCGCAAACATAAAGAGAC
CACTGCACAGTCAGATGCTAGTGAGATTCGACAGGACTGGAAACCCACATTCCTTAGTAATGAAGAGTTT
ACACAGGAGATGTTAGAGGCTCTTGATGGTTTTTTTTTAGCGATCATGACAGATGGAAGTATAATATATG
TATCTGAGAGTGTAACTTCGTTACTTGAACATTTACCATCTGATCTTGTGGATCAAAGTATATTTAATTT
TATCCCAGAGGGAGAACATTCAGAGGTTTATAAGATACTCTCTACTCATCTGCTGGAAAGTGACTCATTA
ACCCCTGAGTACTTAAAATCAAAAAATCAGTTAGAATTCTGTTGTCACATGCTTCGAGGAACAATAGACC
CAAAGGAGCCATCCACCTATGAATATGTGAGATTTATAGGAAATTTTAAATCTTTAACCAGTGTATCAAC
TTCAACACACAATGGTTTTGAAGGAACTATACAACGCACACATAGGCCTTCTTATGAAGATAGAGTTTGT
TTTGTAGCTACTGTCAGATTAGCTACACCTCAGTTCATCAAGGAAATGTGTACTGTTGAAGAACCAAATG
AAGAGTTTACATCTAGACACAGTTTAGAAGCGAAGTTTCTATTTTTAGATCACAGGGCACCACCAATAAT
AGGCTATTTGCCATTTGAAGTC
