[The description below was written by a language model from this plasmid's Addgene catalogue record.]
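Description:
HLH Clock Pas 1-401 VenN L57E/L113E/W284A is a mammalian expression plasmid built on the Clontech pEGFP-C1 backbone. It is propagated in E. coli as a high-copy plasmid under kanamycin selection. No feature table is provided, so the origin of replication, the polyadenylation signal and any mammalian selection cassette inherited from the backbone are not documented for this construct. The cloning sites used to insert the gene are recorded as unknown.

The payload is a fragment of mouse Clock covering amino acids 1-401. As the construct name indicates, this region comprises the helix-loop-helix (HLH) DNA-binding domain and the PAS domain region. Expression is driven by the CMV promoter, a strong constitutive promoter in most mammalian cell lines. The fragment carries three point substitutions, L57E, L113E and W284A, and is fused at its C-terminus to the N-terminal portion of the Venus fluorescent protein (residues 1-155, "VenN"). This Venus half is not fluorescent on its own.

The stated purpose is bimolecular fluorescence complementation (BiFC). In this assay, the VenN fusion is co-expressed with a candidate partner protein carrying the complementary C-terminal Venus fragment. If the two proteins associate, the Venus halves come together and produce fluorescence that reports the interaction in living cells. The plasmid is linked to structural work on the CLOCK:BMAL1 heterodimeric transcriptional activator. The triple mutant is therefore plausibly meant to test how these residues contribute to complex formation, in comparison with a wild-type Clock fragment. The record does not state the intended partner construct or the expected effect of the mutations.
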