Addgene plasmid #47360: HLH Clock Pas 1-401 VenN L57E/L113E/W284A
Purpose: Clock fragment mutatation tagged with VenN used for BiFC
Depositing lab: Joseph Takahashi. Depositing organization: University of Texas Southwestern Medical Center. Publication: Crystal structure of the heterodimeric CLOCK:BMAL1 transcriptional activator complex. Huang N, Chelliah Y, Shan Y, Taylor CA, Yoo SH, Partch C, Green CB, Zhang H, Takahashi JS. Science. 2012 Jul 13;337(6091):189-94. doi: 10.1126/science.1222804. Epub 2012 May 31. PubMed 22653727.
Backbone
  Vector backbone: pEGFP-C1
  Backbone manufacturer: Clontech
  Vector type: Mammalian Expression
Growth in bacteria
  Bacterial resistance: Kanamycin, 50 μg/mL
  Growth temperature: 37°C
  Growth strain: DH5alpha
  Copy number: High Copy
Gene/Insert
  Gene/Insert name: Clock
  Species: M. musculus (mouse)
  Mutation: aa 1-401, L57E/L113E/W284A
  Entrez Gene: Clock (a.k.a. 5330400M04Rik, KAT13D)
  Promoter: CMV
  Tag / fusion protein: Venus aa 1-155 (C terminal on backbone)
  Cloning method: Restriction Enzyme; 5′ cloning site unknown (unknown if destroyed); 3′ cloning site unknown (unknown if destroyed)
  Sequencing primers: 5′ CMV-F
Terms and licenses: Academic/Nonprofit Terms; Industry Terms: Not Available to Industry
How to cite: HLH Clock Pas 1-401 VenN L57E/L113E/W284A was a gift from Joseph Takahashi (Addgene plasmid # 47360 ; http://n2t.net/addgene:47360 ; RRID:Addgene_47360)
